Addgene plasmid #73033: pCDH-EF1S-Nluc
Purpose: Express Nluc
Depositing lab: Kazuhiro Oka. Depositing organization: Baylor College of Medicine.
Backbone
  Vector backbone: pCDH-CMV-MCS
  Backbone manufacturer: Systembio
  Backbone size w/o insert (bp): 6421
  Total vector size (bp): 6918
  Modifications to backbone: ClaI/SalI fragment was replaced with EF1s + new MCS
  Vector type: Mammalian Expression, Lentiviral, Luciferase
Growth in bacteria
  Bacterial resistance: Ampicillin, 100 μg/mL
  Growth temperature: 37°C
  Growth strain: NEB Stable
  Copy number: High Copy
Gene/Insert
  Gene/Insert name: Nluc
  Species: Synthetic
  Insert size (bp): 525
  Promoter: Truncated EF1
  Cloning method: Restriction Enzyme; 5′ cloning site BamHI (not destroyed); 3′ cloning site EcoRI (not destroyed)
  Sequencing primers: 5′ AGCCTACCTAGACTCAGCCG; 3′ CAACACCACGGAATTGTCAG
Terms and licenses: Academic/Nonprofit Terms; Industry Terms: Not Available to Industry
How to cite: pCDH-EF1S-Nluc was a gift from Kazuhiro Oka (Addgene plasmid # 73033 ; http://n2t.net/addgene:73033 ; RRID:Addgene_73033)
