[The description below was written by a language model from this plasmid's Addgene catalogue record and pLannotate feature annotations shown in this document.]
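Description:
pCDH-EF1S-Nluc is a lentiviral transfer plasmid for expressing NanoLuc luciferase in mammalian cells. It was built on the pCDH-CMV-MCS backbone, in which a ClaI/SalI fragment was replaced by a truncated EF1 promoter and a new multiple cloning site. It is maintained in E. coli through a high-copy ColE1/pUC-type origin and selected with ampicillin via the β-lactamase gene. Short lac, lacI, rop, bom and lacZα fragments in the annotation are remnants of the cloning backbone.

The viral portion has a third-generation-style layout. An RSV promoter fused to a truncated HIV-1 5' LTR drives transcription of the genomic RNA in packaging cells. It is followed by the Ψ packaging signal with an adjoining gag fragment, the Rev response element within an env fragment, and the cPPT/CTS element that aids nuclear import of the reverse-transcribed genome. The internal expression cassette uses the EF-1α core promoter joined to a segment of the HTLV-1 LTR, a composite arrangement that gives compact, constitutive expression. This drives a synthetic, human codon-optimised Nluc coding sequence of about 0.5 kb, cloned between BamHI and EcoRI sites that were both retained. A WPRE downstream of the reporter enhances transcript stability and expression. The cassette ends in a truncated HIV-1 3' LTR, followed by an SV40 polyadenylation signal and SV40 origin.

No mammalian selection marker or second reporter is annotated, so transduced cells are identified by luminescence alone. The stated purpose is simply to express Nluc, making the plasmid suitable for transient transfection or for producing lentiviral particles that stably introduce a bright luciferase reporter into target cells.
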