Features (pLannotate 1.2.2; 25 found; start..end, strand, type, name):
      6..227     +  promoter       RSV promoter: Rous sarcoma virus enhancer/promoter
    234..414     +  LTR            5' LTR (truncated): truncated 5' long terminal repeat (LTR) from HIV-1
    458..583     +  misc_feature   HIV-1 Ψ: packaging signal of human immunodeficiency virus type 1
    567..905     +  CDS            HIV-1 gag (fragment): gag protein from human immunodeficiency virus 1; gag
   1025..1361    +  ncRNA          RRE: Accession: RF00036 - HIV Rev response element
   1397..1786    +  CDS            env (fragment): ENV_HV1H2 - Experimental evidence at protein level: Swiss-Prot protein existence level 1. [Transmembrane protein gp41]: Acts as a class I viral fusion protein. Under the current model, the protein has at least 3 conformational states: pre-fusion native state, pre-hairpin intermediate state, and post-fusion hairpin state. During fusion of viral and target intracellular membranes, the coiled coil regions (heptad repeats) assume a trimer-of-hairpins structure, positioning the fusion peptide in close proximity to the C-terminal region of the ectodomain. The formation of this structure appears to d
   1798..1915    +  misc_feature   cPPT/CTS: central polypurine tract and central termination sequence of HIV-1
   1955..2166    +  promoter       EF-1α core promoter: core promoter for human elongation factor EF-1α
   2179..2447    +  LTR            5' LTR (truncated): truncated 5' long terminal repeat (LTR) from human T-cell leukemia virus (HTLV) type 1
   2485..3000    +  CDS            Nluc: NanoLuc® luciferase human codon-optimized
   3013..3601    +  misc_feature   WPRE: woodchuck hepatitis virus posttranscriptional regulatory element
   3596..3703    +  CDS            nef (fragment): NEF_SIVS4 - Experimental evidence at protein level: Swiss-Prot protein existence level 1. Interferes with TCR signaling from the cell membrane. Interacts with CD247/TCRZ (TCR zeta chain) and exert potent down- regulation of cell surface TCR/CD3 complexes. From Simian immunodeficiency virus (isolate F236/smH4) (SIV-sm) (Simian immunodeficiency virus sooty mangabey monkey).
   3728..3908    +  LTR            5' LTR (truncated): truncated 5' long terminal repeat (LTR) from HIV-1
   3980..4101    +  polyA_signal   SV40 poly(A) signal: SV40 polyadenylation signal
   4120..4255    +  rep_origin     SV40 ori: SV40 origin of replication
   4317..4333    -  protein_bind   lac operator: The lac repressor binds to the lac operator to inhibit transcription in E. coli. This inhibition can be relieved by adding lactose or isopropyl-β-D-thiogalactopyranoside (IPTG). lac repressor encoded by lacI
   4341..4371    -  promoter       lac promoter: promoter for the E. coli lac operon
   4386..4407    -  protein_bind   CAP binding site: CAP binding activates transcription in the presence of cAMP. E. coli catabolite activator protein
   4420..4512    -  CDS            lacI (fragment): lac repressor; lacI; The lac repressor binds to the lac operator to inhibit transcription in E. coli. This inhibition can be relieved by adding lactose or isopropyl-β-D-thiogalactopyranoside (IPTG).
   4695..5283    -  rep_origin     ori: high-copy-number ColE1/pMB1/pBR322/pUC origin of replication
   5454..6314    -  CDS            AmpR: β-lactamase; bla; confers resistance to ampicillin, carbenicillin, and related antibiotics
   6315..6419    -  promoter       AmpR promoter: bla
   6514..6549    +  CDS            rop (fragment): Rop protein, which maintains plasmids at low copy number; rop
   6651..6750    +  misc_feature   bom (fragment): basis of mobility region from pBR322
   6756..6910    -  CDS            lacZα (fragment): LacZα fragment of β-galactosidase; lacZ fragment
>Addgene plasmid #73033 | pCDH-EF1S-Nluc | depositor full sequence | sequence record 133974 | pCDH-EF1S-Nluc sequence 6918 bps
ACGCGTGTAGTCTTATGCAATACTCTTGTAGTCTTGCAACATGGTAACGATGAGTTAGCAACATGCCTTA
CAAGGAGAGAAAAAGCACCGTGCATGCCGATTGGTGGAAGTAAGGTGGTACGATCGTGCCTTATTAGGAA
GGCAACAGACGGGTCTGACATGGATTGGACGAACCACTGAATTGCCGCATTGCAGAGATATTGTATTTAA
GTGCCTAGCTCGATACAATAAACGGGTCTCTCTGGTTAGACCAGATCTGAGCCTGGGAGCTCTCTGGCTA
ACTAGGGAACCCACTGCTTAAGCCTCAATAAAGCTTGCCTTGAGTGCTTCAAGTAGTGTGTGCCCGTCTG
TTGTGTGACTCTGGTAACTAGAGATCCCTCAGACCCTTTTAGTCAGTGTGGAAAATCTCTAGCAGTGGCG
CCCGAACAGGGACCTGAAAGCGAAAGGGAAACCAGAGCTCTCTCGACGCAGGACTCGGCTTGCTGAAGCG
CGCACGGCAAGAGGCGAGGGGCGGCGACTGGTGAGTACGCCAAAAATTTTGACTAGCGGAGGCTAGAAGG
AGAGAGATGGGTGCGAGAGCGTCAGTATTAAGCGGGGGAGAATTAGATCGCGATGGGAAAAAATTCGGTT
AAGGCCAGGGGGAAAGAAAAAATATAAATTAAAACATATAGTATGGGCAAGCAGGGAGCTAGAACGATTC
GCAGTTAATCCTGGCCTGTTAGAAACATCAGAAGGCTGTAGACAAATACTGGGACAGCTACAACCATCCC
TTCAGACAGGATCAGAAGAACTTAGATCATTATATAATACAGTAGCAACCCTCTATTGTGTGCATCAAAG
GATAGAGATAAAAGACACCAAGGAAGCTTTAGACAAGATAGAGGAAGAGCAAAACAAAAGTAAGACCACC
GCACAGCAAGCGGCCACTGATCTTCAGACCTGGAGGAGGAGATATGAGGGACAATTGGAGAAGTGAATTA
TATAAATATAAAGTAGTAAAAATTGAACCATTAGGAGTAGCACCCACCAAGGCAAAGAGAAGAGTGGTGC
AGAGAGAAAAAAGAGCAGTGGGAATAGGAGCTTTGTTCCTTGGGTTCTTGGGAGCAGCAGGAAGCACTAT
GGGCGCAGCCTCAATGACGCTGACGGTACAGGCCAGACAATTATTGTCTGGTATAGTGCAGCAGCAGAAC
AATTTGCTGAGGGCTATTGAGGCGCAACAGCATCTGTTGCAACTCACAGTCTGGGGCATCAAGCAGCTCC
AGGCAAGAATCCTGGCTGTGGAAAGATACCTAAAGGATCAACAGCTCCTGGGGATTTGGGGTTGCTCTGG
AAAACTCATTTGCACCACTGCTGTGCCTTGGAATGCTAGTTGGAGTAATAAATCTCTGGAACAGATTGGA
ATCACACGACCTGGATGGAGTGGGACAGAGAAATTAACAATTACACAAGCTTAATACACTCCTTAATTGA
AGAATCGCAAAACCAGCAAGAAAAGAATGAACAAGAATTATTGGAATTAGATAAATGGGCAAGTTTGTGG
AATTGGTTTAACATAACAAATTGGCTGTGGTATATAAAATTATTCATAATGATAGTAGGAGGCTTGGTAG
GTTTAAGAATAGTTTTTGCTGTACTTTCTATAGTGAATAGAGTTAGGCAGGGATATTCACCATTATCGTT
TCAGACCCACCTCCCAACCCCGAGGGGACCCGACAGGCCCGAAGGAATAGAAGAAGAAGGTGGAGAGAGA
GACAGAGACAGATCCATTCGATTAGTGAACGGATCTCGACGGTTAACTTTTAAAAGAAAAGGGGGGATTG
GGGGGTACAGTGCAGGGGAAAGAATAGTAGACATAATAGCAACAGACATACAAACTAAAGAATTACAAAA
ACAAATTACAAAAATTCAAAATTTTATCGATCAAGGATCTGCGATCGCTCCGGTGCCCGTCAGTGGGCAG
AGCGCACATCGCCCACAGTCCCCGAGAAGTTGGGGGGAGGGGTCGGCAATTGAACGGGTGCCTAGAGAAG
GTGGCGCGGGGTAAACTGGGAAAGTGATGTCGTGTACTGGCTCCGCCTTTTTCCCGAGGGTGGGGGAGAA
CCGTATATAAGTGCAGTAGTCGCCGTGAACGTTCTTTTTCGCAACGGGTTTGCCGCCAGAACACAGCTGA
AGCTTCGAGGGGCTCGCATCTCTCCTTCACGCGCCCGCCGCCCTACCTGAGGCCGCCATCCACGCCGGTT
GAGTCGCGTTCTGCCGCCTCCCGCCTGTGGTGCCTCCTGAACTGCGTCCGCCGTCTAGGTAAGTTTAAAG
CTCAGGTCGAGACCGGGCCTTTGTCCGGCGCTCCCTTGGAGCCTACCTAGACTCAGCCGGCTCTCCACGC
TTTGCCTGACCCTGCTTGCTCAACTCTACGTCTTTGTTTCGTTTTCTGTTCTGCGCCGTTACAGATCCAA
GCTGTGACCGGCGCCTACGCTAGACGGATCCACCATGGTCTTCACACTCGAAGATTTCGTTGGGGACTGG
CGACAGACAGCCGGCTACAACCTGGACCAAGTCCTTGAACAGGGAGGTGTGTCCAGTTTGTTTCAGAATC
TCGGGGTGTCCGTAACTCCGATCCAAAGGATTGTCCTGAGCGGTGAAAATGGGCTGAAGATCGACATCCA
TGTCATCATCCCGTATGAAGGTCTGAGCGGCGACCAAATGGGCCAGATCGAAAAAATTTTTAAGGTGGTG
TACCCTGTGGATGATCATCACTTTAAGGTGATCCTGCACTATGGCACACTGGTAATCGACGGGGTTACGC
CGAACATGATCGACTATTTCGGACGGCCGTATGAAGGCATCGCCGTGTTCGACGGCAAAAAGATCACTGT
AACAGGGACCCTGTGGAACGGCAACAAAATTATCGACGAGCGCCTGATCAACCCCGACGGCTCCCTGCTG
TTCCGAGTAACCATCAACGGAGTGACCGGCTGGCGGCTGTGCGAACGCATTCTGGCGTAAGAATTCGTCG
ACAATCAACCTCTGGATTACAAAATTTGTGAAAGATTGACTGGTATTCTTAACTATGTTGCTCCTTTTAC
GCTATGTGGATACGCTGCTTTAATGCCTTTGTATCATGCTATTGCTTCCCGTATGGCTTTCATTTTCTCC
TCCTTGTATAAATCCTGGTTGCTGTCTCTTTATGAGGAGTTGTGGCCCGTTGTCAGGCAACGTGGCGTGG
TGTGCACTGTGTTTGCTGACGCAACCCCCACTGGTTGGGGCATTGCCACCACCTGTCAGCTCCTTTCCGG
GACTTTCGCTTTCCCCCTCCCTATTGCCACGGCGGAACTCATCGCCGCCTGCCTTGCCCGCTGCTGGACA
GGGGCTCGGCTGTTGGGCACTGACAATTCCGTGGTGTTGTCGGGGAAATCATCGTCCTTTCCTTGGCTGC
TCGCCTGTGTTGCCACCTGGATTCTGCGCGGGACGTCCTTCTGCTACGTCCCTTCGGCCCTCAATCCAGC
GGACCTTCCTTCCCGCGGCCTGCTGCCGGCTCTGCGGCCTCTTCCGCGTCTTCGCCTTCGCCCTCAGACG
AGTCGGATCTCCCTTTGGGCCGCCTCCCCGCCTGGTACCTTTAAGACCAATGACTTACAAGGCAGCTGTA
GATCTTAGCCACTTTTTAAAAGAAAAGGGGGGACTGGAAGGGCTAATTCACTCCCAACGAAAATAAGATC
TGCTTTTTGCTTGTACTGGGTCTCTCTGGTTAGACCAGATCTGAGCCTGGGAGCTCTCTGGCTAACTAGG
GAACCCACTGCTTAAGCCTCAATAAAGCTTGCCTTGAGTGCTTCAAGTAGTGTGTGCCCGTCTGTTGTGT
GACTCTGGTAACTAGAGATCCCTCAGACCCTTTTAGTCAGTGTGGAAAATCTCTAGCAGTAGTAGTTCAT
GTCATCTTATTATTCAGTATTTATAACTTGCAAAGAAATGAATATCAGAGAGTGAGAGGAACTTGTTTAT
TGCAGCTTATAATGGTTACAAATAAAGCAATAGCATCACAAATTTCACAAATAAAGCATTTTTTTCACTG
CATTCTAGTTGTGGTTTGTCCAAACTCATCAATGTATCTTATCATGTCTGGCTCTAGCTATCCCGCCCCT
AACTCCGCCCAGTTCCGCCCATTCTCCGCCCCATGGCTGACTAATTTTTTTTATTTATGCAGAGGCCGAG
GCCGCCTCGGCCTCTGAGCTATTCCAGAAGTAGTGAGGAGGCTTTTTTGGAGGCCTAGACTTTTGCAGAG
ACGGCCCAAATTCGTAATCATGGTCATAGCTGTTTCCTGTGTGAAATTGTTATCCGCTCACAATTCCACA
CAACATACGAGCCGGAAGCATAAAGTGTAAAGCCTGGGGTGCCTAATGAGTGAGCTAACTCACATTAATT
GCGTTGCGCTCACTGCCCGCTTTCCAGTCGGGAAACCTGTCGTGCCAGCTGCATTAATGAATCGGCCAAC
GCGCGGGGAGAGGCGGTTTGCGTATTGGGCGCTCTTCCGCTTCCTCGCTCACTGACTCGCTGCGCTCGGT
CGTTCGGCTGCGGCGAGCGGTATCAGCTCACTCAAAGGCGGTAATACGGTTATCCACAGAATCAGGGGAT
AACGCAGGAAAGAACATGTGAGCAAAAGGCCAGCAAAAGGCCAGGAACCGTAAAAAGGCCGCGTTGCTGG
CGTTTTTCCATAGGCTCCGCCCCCCTGACGAGCATCACAAAAATCGACGCTCAAGTCAGAGGTGGCGAAA
CCCGACAGGACTATAAAGATACCAGGCGTTTCCCCCTGGAAGCTCCCTCGTGCGCTCTCCTGTTCCGACC
CTGCCGCTTACCGGATACCTGTCCGCCTTTCTCCCTTCGGGAAGCGTGGCGCTTTCTCATAGCTCACGCT
GTAGGTATCTCAGTTCGGTGTAGGTCGTTCGCTCCAAGCTGGGCTGTGTGCACGAACCCCCCGTTCAGCC
CGACCGCTGCGCCTTATCCGGTAACTATCGTCTTGAGTCCAACCCGGTAAGACACGACTTATCGCCACTG
GCAGCAGCCACTGGTAACAGGATTAGCAGAGCGAGGTATGTAGGCGGTGCTACAGAGTTCTTGAAGTGGT
GGCCTAACTACGGCTACACTAGAAGGACAGTATTTGGTATCTGCGCTCTGCTGAAGCCAGTTACCTTCGG
AAAAAGAGTTGGTAGCTCTTGATCCGGCAAACAAACCACCGCTGGTAGCGGTGGTTTTTTTGTTTGCAAG
CAGCAGATTACGCGCAGAAAAAAAGGATCTCAAGAAGATCCTTTGATCTTTTCTACGGGGTCTGACGCTC
AGTGGAACGAAAACTCACGTTAAGGGATTTTGGTCATGAGATTATCAAAAAGGATCTTCACCTAGATCCT
TTTAAATTAAAAATGAAGTTTTAAATCAATCTAAAGTATATATGAGTAAACTTGGTCTGACAGTTACCAA
TGCTTAATCAGTGAGGCACCTATCTCAGCGATCTGTCTATTTCGTTCATCCATAGTTGCCTGACTCCCCG
TCGTGTAGATAACTACGATACGGGAGGGCTTACCATCTGGCCCCAGTGCTGCAATGATACCGCGAGACCC
ACGCTCACCGGCTCCAGATTTATCAGCAATAAACCAGCCAGCCGGAAGGGCCGAGCGCAGAAGTGGTCCT
GCAACTTTATCCGCCTCCATCCAGTCTATTAATTGTTGCCGGGAAGCTAGAGTAAGTAGTTCGCCAGTTA
ATAGTTTGCGCAACGTTGTTGCCATTGCTACAGGCATCGTGGTGTCACGCTCGTCGTTTGGTATGGCTTC
ATTCAGCTCCGGTTCCCAACGATCAAGGCGAGTTACATGATCCCCCATGTTGTGCAAAAAAGCGGTTAGC
TCCTTCGGTCCTCCGATCGTTGTCAGAAGTAAGTTGGCCGCAGTGTTATCACTCATGGTTATGGCAGCAC
TGCATAATTCTCTTACTGTCATGCCATCCGTAAGATGCTTTTCTGTGACTGGTGAGTACTCAACCAAGTC
ATTCTGAGAATAGTGTATGCGGCGACCGAGTTGCTCTTGCCCGGCGTCAATACGGGATAATACCGCGCCA
CATAGCAGAACTTTAAAAGTGCTCATCATTGGAAAACGTTCTTCGGGGCGAAAACTCTCAAGGATCTTAC
CGCTGTTGAGATCCAGTTCGATGTAACCCACTCGTGCACCCAACTGATCTTCAGCATCTTTTACTTTCAC
CAGCGTTTCTGGGTGAGCAAAAACAGGAAGGCAAAATGCCGCAAAAAAGGGAATAAGGGCGACACGGAAA
TGTTGAATACTCATACTCTTCCTTTTTCAATATTATTGAAGCATTTATCAGGGTTATTGTCTCATGAGCG
GATACATATTTGAATGTATTTAGAAAAATAAACAAATAGGGGTTCCGCGCACATTTCCCCGAAAAGTGCC
ACCTGACGTCTAAGAAACCATTATTATCATGACATTAACCTATAAAAATAGGCGTATCACGAGGCCCTTT
CGTCTCGCGCGTTTCGGTGATGACGGTGAAAACCTCTGACACATGCAGCTCCCGGAGACGGTCACAGCTT
GTCTGTAAGCGGATGCCGGGAGCAGACAAGCCCGTCAGGGCGCGTCAGCGGGTGTTGGCGGGTGTCGGGG
CTGGCTTAACTATGCGGCATCAGAGCAGATTGTACTGAGAGTGCACCATATGCGGTGTGAAATACCGCAC
AGATGCGTAAGGAGAAAATACCGCATCAGGCGCCATTCGCCATTCAGGCTGCGCAACTGTTGGGAAGGGC
GATCGGTGCGGGCCTCTTCGCTATTACGCCAGCTGGCGAAAGGGGGATGTGCTGCAAGGCGATTAAGTTG
GGTAACGCCAGGGTTTTCCCAGTCACGACGTTGTAAAACGACGGCCAGTGCCAAGCTG
