>Addgene plasmid #73033 | pCDH-EF1S-Nluc | addgene partial sequence | sequence record 136030 | EF1a-F_alt 5'-gccgtgaacgttctttttc-3'
TTCGAGGGGCTCGCATCTCTCCTTCACGCGCCCGCCGCCCTACCTGAGGCCGCCATCCACGCCGGTTGAG
TCGCGTTCTGCCGCCTCCCGCCTGTGGTGCCTCCTGAACTGCGTCCGCCGTCTAGGTAAGTTTAAAGCTC
AGGTCGAGACCGGGCCTTTGTCCGGCGCTCCCTTGGAGCCTACCTAGACTCAGCCGGCTCTCCACGCTTT
GCCTGACCCTGCTTGCTCAACTCTACGTCTTTGTTTCGTTTTCTGTTCTGCGCCGTTACAGATCCAAGCT
GTGACCGGCGCCTACGCTAGACGGATCCACCATGGTCTTCACACTCGAAGATTTCGTTGGGGACTGGCGA
CAGACAGCCGGCTACAACCTGGACCAAGTCCTTGAACAGGGAGGTGTGTCCAGTTTGTTTCAGAATCTCG
GGGTGTCCGTAACTCCGATCCAAAGGATTGTCCTGAGCGGTGAAAATGGGCTGAAGATCGACATCCATGT
CATCATCCCGTATGAAGGTCTGAGCGGCGACCAAATGGGCCAGATCGAAAAAATTTTTAAGGTGGTGTAC
CCTGTGGATGATCATCACTTTAAGGTGATCCTGCACTATGGCACACTGGTAATCGACGGGGTTACGCCGA
ACATGATCGACTATTTCGGACGGCCGTATGAAGGCATCGCCGTGTTCGACGGCAAAAAGATCACTGTAAC
AGGGACCCTGTGGAACGGCAACAAAATTATCGACGAGCGCCTGATCAACCCCGACGGCTCC
