>Addgene plasmid #73033 | pCDH-EF1S-Nluc | addgene partial sequence | sequence record 136031 | WPRE-R 5'-CATAGCGTAAAAGGAGCAACA-3'
TTTGTAATCCAGAGGTTGATTGTCGACGAATTCTTACGCCAGAATGCGTTCGCACAGCCGCCAGCCGGTC
ACTCCGTTGATGGTTACTCGGAACAGCAGGGAGCCGTCGGGGTTGATCAGGCGCTCGTCGATAATTTTGT
TGCCGTTCCACAGGGTCCCTGTTACAGTGATCTTTTTGCCGTCGAACACGGCGATGCCTTCATACGGCCG
TCCGAAATAGTCGATCATGTTCGGCGTAACCCCGTCGATTACCAGTGTGCCATAGTGCAGGATCACCTTA
AAGTGATGATCATCCACAGGGTACACCACCTTAAAAATTTTTTCGATCTGGCCCATTTGGTCGCCGCTCA
GACCTTCATACGGGATGATGACATGGATGTCGATCTTCAGCCCATTTTCACCGCTCAGGACAATCCTTTG
GATCGGAGTTACGGACACCCCGAGATTCTGAAACAAACTGGACACACCTCCCTGTTCAAGGACTTGGTCC
AGGTTGTAGCCGGCTGTCTGTCGCCAGTCCCCAACGAAATCTTCGAGTGTGAAGACCATGGTGGATCCGT
CTAGCGTAGGCGCCGGTCACAGCTTGGATCTGTAACGGCGCAGAACAGAAAACGAAACAAAGACGTAGAG
TTGAGCAAGCAGGGTCAGGCAAAGCGTGGAGAGCCGGCTGAGTCTAGGTAGGCTCCAAGGGAGCGCCGGA
CAAAGGCCCGGTCTCGACCTGAGCTTTAAACTTACCTAGACGGCGGACGCAGTTCAGGAGGCACCACAGG
CGGGAGGCGGCAGAACGCGACTCAACCGGCGTGGATGGCGGCCTCAGGTAGGGCGGCGGGCGCGTGAAGG
AGAGATGCGAGCCCCTCGAAGCTTCAGCTGTGTTCTGGCGGCAAACCCGTTGCGAA
